Addgene plasmid #46882: pDL278
Purpose: (Empty Backbone) E. Coli/Gram-positive Bacterial Shuttle Vector
Depositing lab: Gary Dunny. Depositing organization: Cornell University. Publication: Molecular, genetic, and functional analysis of the basic replicon of pVA380-1, a plasmid of oral streptococcal origin. LeBlanc DJ, Lee LN, Abu-Al-Jaibat A. Plasmid. 1992 Sep;28(2):130-45. 10.1016/0147-619X(92)90044-B PubMed 1409970.
Backbone
  Vector backbone: pDL276
  Backbone manufacturer: Addgene plasmid 46881
  Backbone size (bp): 6733
  Modifications to backbone: Kanamycin resistance-encoding aphA3 gene and pVA380-1 ORF-1 of pDL276 replaced with spectinomycin resistance-encoding aad9 gene and pVA380-1 ORF-1 of pDL602 (see associated article for detailed construction information).
  Vector type: Bacterial Expression ; E. coli/Gram-positive Bacterial Shuttle Vector
Growth in bacteria
  Bacterial resistance: Spectinomycin, 50 μg/mL
  Growth temperature: 37°C
  Growth strain: NEB Stable
  Growth instructions: For E. coli, grow in Luria broth (LB) agar containing 50μg/mL Spectinomycin. For E. faecalis, select at 500μg/mL in culture and 1000μg/mL on plates.
  Copy number: Unknown
Gene/Insert
  Cloning method: Restriction Enzyme
  Sequencing primers: 5′ M13_pUC_rev; 3′ M13_pUC_fwd; pBAD_rev
Terms and licenses: Academic/Nonprofit Terms; Industry Terms: Not Available to Industry
Depositor comments: This plasmid may contain unstable elements. Prolonged growth in E. coli selects for deletions, but not in E. faecalis. Test multiple clones upon to ensure the full plasmid is selected.
How to cite: pDL278 was a gift from Gary Dunny (Addgene plasmid # 46882)
