[The description below was written by a language model from this plasmid's Addgene catalogue record, the feature table of its GenBank file and pLannotate feature annotations shown in this document.]
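Description:
pDL278 is an empty E. coli/Gram-positive bacterial shuttle vector of about 6.7 kb, derived from pDL276 by replacing that plasmid's kanamycin resistance gene (aphA3) and pVA380-1 ORF-1 segment with the spectinomycin resistance gene aad9 and the pVA380-1 ORF-1 taken from pDL602. It carries two replication systems. A high-copy ColE1/pUC-type origin supports propagation in E. coli. Sequences from pVA380-1, a plasmid of oral streptococcal origin, provide replication in Gram-positive hosts such as Enterococcus faecalis. Automated annotation of this region finds a rep gene homologous to rolling-circle initiator proteins that nick the plasmid at a specific site, along with a partial pre/mob-like reading frame. Selection in both host types relies on aad9 (spc), since spectinomycin is the only listed resistance. Only a short, non-functional remnant of β-lactamase is detected.

The cloning region is a pUC18/19-type multiple cloning site embedded in lacZα, preceded by the lac promoter, lac operator and CAP binding site, and flanked by standard M13/pUC sequencing primer sites. This arrangement could in principle allow blue/white screening in suitable E. coli strains, although the record does not say so explicitly. Downstream of the lacZα cassette lie two tandem copies of the E. coli rrnB T1/T2 terminators with adjacent 5S rRNA sequence, which should limit transcriptional read-through from the cloning site into the rest of the plasmid. Inserts are introduced by restriction cloning.

The depositor notes that the plasmid may contain unstable elements, with prolonged growth in E. coli, but not in E. faecalis, selecting for deletions. The two sequence records held for the plasmid differ slightly in length (6,733 versus 6,724 nt).
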