LOCUS       Exported 6733 bp ds-DNA circular SYN 12-MAY-2021
DEFINITION  E. Coli/Gram-positive Bacterial Shuttle Vector.
ACCESSION   .
VERSION     .
KEYWORDS    pDL278
SOURCE      synthetic DNA construct
  ORGANISM  synthetic DNA construct
REFERENCE   1 (bases 1 to 6733)
  AUTHORS   LeBlanc DJ, Lee LN, Abu-Al-Jaibat A
  TITLE     Molecular, genetic, and functional analysis of the basic replicon of
            pVA380-1, a plasmid of oral streptococcal origin.
  JOURNAL   Plasmid. 1992 Sep;28(2):130-45.
  PUBMED    1409970
REFERENCE   2 (bases 1 to 6733)
  AUTHORS   .
  TITLE     Direct Submission
  JOURNAL   Exported May 12, 2021 from SnapGene Server 1.1.58
            http://www.snapgene.com
FEATURES             Location/Qualifiers
     source          1..6733
                     /organism="synthetic DNA construct"
                     /mol_type="other DNA"
     primer_bind     complement(66..83)
                     /label=L4440
                     /note="L4440 vector, forward primer"
     rep_origin      complement(237..825)
                     /direction=LEFT
                     /label=ori
                     /note="high-copy-number ColE1/pMB1/pBR322/pUC origin of
                     replication"
     primer_bind     complement(317..336)
                     /label=pBR322ori-F
                     /note="pBR322 origin, forward primer"
     terminator      5155..5182
                     /label=rrnB T2 terminator
                     /note="transcription terminator T2 from the E. coli rrnB
                     gene"
     terminator      5274..5360
                     /gene="Escherichia coli rrnB"
                     /label=rrnB T1 terminator
                     /note="transcription terminator T1 from the E. coli rrnB
                     gene"
     terminator      5653..5680
                     /label=rrnB T2 terminator
                     /note="transcription terminator T2 from the E. coli rrnB
                     gene"
     terminator      5772..5858
                     /gene="Escherichia coli rrnB"
                     /label=rrnB T1 terminator
                     /note="transcription terminator T1 from the E. coli rrnB
                     gene"
     CDS             complement(6024..6422)
                     /codon_start=1
                     /gene="lacZ fragment"
                     /product="LacZ-alpha fragment of beta-galactosidase"
                     /label=lacZ-alpha
                     /translation="MTMITPSLHACRSTLEDPRVPSSNSLAVVLQRRDWENPGVTQLNR
                     LAAHPPFASWRNSEEARTDRPSQQLRSLNGECRELFTTPRIGANQFLRRTVNAQTNPWQ
                     NISIASAISSSRTRRISAVLADERRFSA"
     primer_bind     6317..6339
                     /label=M13/pUC Forward
                     /note="In lacZ gene"
     primer_bind     6331..6348
                     /label=M13 Forward
                     /note="In lacZ gene. Also called M13-F20 or M13 (-21)
                     Forward"
     primer_bind     6332..6348
                     /label=M13 fwd
                     /note="common sequencing primer, one of multiple similar
                     variants"
     misc_feature    6349..6405
                     /label=MCS
                     /note="pUC18/19 multiple cloning site"
     primer_bind     complement(6418..6434)
                     /label=M13 rev
                     /note="common sequencing primer, one of multiple similar
                     variants"
     primer_bind     complement(6418..6434)
                     /label=M13 Reverse
                     /note="In lacZ gene. Also called M13-rev"
     primer_bind     complement(6431..6453)
                     /label=M13/pUC Reverse
                     /note="In lacZ gene"
     protein_bind    6442..6458
                     /label=lac operator
                     /bound_moiety="lac repressor encoded by lacI"
                     /note="The lac repressor binds to the lac operator to
                     inhibit transcription in E. coli. This inhibition can be
                     relieved by adding lactose or
                     isopropyl-beta-D-thiogalactopyranoside (IPTG)."
     promoter        complement(6466..6496)
                     /label=lac promoter
                     /note="promoter for the E. coli lac operon"
     protein_bind    6511..6532
                     /label=CAP binding site
                     /bound_moiety="E. coli catabolite activator protein"
                     /note="CAP binding activates transcription in the presence
                     of cAMP."
ORIGIN
        1 ctgcattaat gaatcggcca acgcgcgggg agaggcggtt tgcgtattgg gcgctcttcc
       61 gcttcctcgc tcactgactc gctgcgctcg gtcgttcggc tgcggcgagc ggtatcagct
      121 cactcaaagg cggtaatacg gttatccaca gaatcagggg ataacgcagg aaagaacatg
      181 tgagcaaaag gccagcaaaa ggccaggaac cgtaaaaagg ccgcgttgct ggcgtttttc
      241 cataggctcc gcccccctga cgagcatcac aaaaatcgac gctcaagtca gaggtggcga
      301 aacccgacag gactataaag ataccaggcg tttccccctg gaagctccct cgtgcgctct
      361 cctgttccga ccctgccgct taccggatac ctgtccgcct ttctcccttc gggaagcgtg
      421 gcgctttctc aatgctcacg ctgtaggtat ctcagttcgg tgtaggtcgt tcgctccaag
      481 ctgggctgtg tgcacgaacc ccccgttcag cccgaccgct gcgccttatc cggtaactat
      541 cgtcttgagt ccaacccggt aagacacgac ttatcgccac tggcagcagc cactggtaac
      601 aggattagca gagcgaggta tgtaggcggt gctacagagt tcttgaagtg gtggcctaac
      661 tacggctaca ctagaaggac agtatttggt atctgcgctc tgctgaagcc agttaccttc
      721 ggaaaaagag ttggtagctc ttgatccggc aaacaaacca ccgctggtag cggtggtttt
      781 tttgtttgca agcagcagat tacgcgcaga aaaaaaggat ctcaagaaga tcctttgatc
      841 ttttctacgg ggtctgacgc tcagtggaac gaaaactcac gttaagggat tttggtcatg
      901 agattatcaa aaaggatctt cacctagatc cttttaaatt aaaaatgaag ttttaaatca
      961 atctaaagta tatatgagta aacttggtct gacagttacc aatgcttaat cagtgaggca
     1021 cctatctcag cgatctgtct atttcgttca tccatagttg cctgactccc cgtcgtgtag
     1081 ataactacga tacgggaggg cttaccatct ggccccagtg ctgcaatgat accgcgagac
     1141 ccacgctcac cggctccaga tttatcagca ataaaccagc cagccggaag ggccgagcgc
     1201 agaagtggtc cgataaaccc agcgaaccat ttgaggtgat aggtaagatt ataccgaggt
     1261 atgaaaacga gaattggacc tttacagaat tactctatga agcgccatat ttaaaaagct
     1321 accaagacga agaggatgaa gaggatgagg aggcagattg ccttgaatat attgacaata
     1381 ctgataagat aatatatctt ttatatagaa gatcgatttt cgttcgtgaa tacatgttat
     1441 aataactata actaataacg taacgtgact ggcaagagat atttttaaaa caatgaatag
     1501 gtttacactt actttagttt tatggaaatg aaagatcata tcatatataa tctagaataa
     1561 aattaactaa aataattatt atctagataa aaaatttaga agccaatgaa atctataaat
     1621 aaactaaatt aagtttattt aattaacaac tatggatata aaataggtac taatcaaaat
     1681 agtgaggagg atatatttga atacatacga acaaattaat aaagtgaaaa aaatacttcg
     1741 gaaacattta aaaaataacc ttattggtac ttacatgttt ggatcaggag ttgagagtgg
     1801 actaaaacca aatagtgatc ttgacttttt agtcgtcgta tctgaaccat tgacagatca
     1861 aagtaaagaa atacttatac aaaaaattag acctatttca aaaaaaatag gagataaaag
     1921 caacttacga tatattgaat taacaattat tattcagcaa gaaatggtac cgtggaatca
     1981 tcctcccaaa caagaattta tttatggaga atggttacaa gagctttatg aacaaggata
     2041 cattcctcag aaggaattaa attcagattt aaccataatg ctttaccaag caaaacgaaa
     2101 aaataaaaga atatacggaa attatgactt agaggaatta ctacctgata ttccattttc
     2161 tgatgtgaga agagccatta tggattcgtc agaggaatta atagataatt atcaggatga
     2221 tgaaaccaac tctatattaa ctttatgccg tatgatttta actatggaca cgggtaaaat
     2281 cataccaaaa gatattgcgg gaaatgcagt ggctgaatct tctccattag aacataggga
     2341 gagaattttg ttagcagttc gtagttatct tggagagaat attgaatgga ctaatgaaaa
     2401 tgtaaattta actataaact atttaaataa cagattaaaa aaattataaa aaaattgaaa
     2461 aaatggtgga aacacttttt tcaatttttt tgttttatta tttaatattt gggaaatatt
     2521 cattctaatt ggtaatcaga ttttagaaaa caataaaccc ttgcataact ttctcgtcca
     2581 tatcggaaac tactttttta ttcccttttt ttcgaccgag attattttgc gataaaatcc
     2641 gattaagata ctgcctacta actcccaatt cttgagctaa ttctgatact gttttactca
     2701 tcagctacct cacaaaataa ttctttctat cccaattcca aaaggcaaca atttcacgac
     2761 cagtactttc tgcagattct tctgctccgg tctgaacaag attcccttct tcgacatcat
     2821 caagagctaa ctccgccttg attttcttga acaactttcc aaaaccaatc tgcctttttc
     2881 ggtgcaaacc attcgttaaa tcttctgtta tccgttcttt gaccatttca gagaataatg
     2941 tcacatcttc tgtatctaca tcaaaaggct taacaggata tttagctgtt tcgataatag
     3001 ctgacttcaa gtttttacgt ttatgagctt tgacggttcg aatatcaact acaggtgtat
     3061 aatccaattt catcgcctta gcccatagtt tcgtccattc ttcttggcta atgtaatttg
     3121 tattatttcc agtaaaatag ctagatttca caaataacaa tacatgcaaa tgagggtgat
     3181 aattctcatg ctcagttgaa taagttacct cagtggctcg caaatagcca ataacatttt
     3241 tatcgacttt cttgtatttc ataagacgat taaaagctcg ccctatttct gaaattgatt
     3301 tatttaattt ttcaccacta atgttcttaa tcgtcaaggt caaaaagaga aagcgacctt
     3361 ttggatagcg tttcattgct tcatttacca ctaattcagc ttgataagca tacttcattg
     3421 accgtctcca gttacaaatt gggcagagct tatttttgca aaaataagac tgatagagtt
     3481 ttttcgtgcc gtcttgttgt tcgataaact tcaacacttc ggcacattga tagacccgtt
     3541 caaacgaacg atatcctaaa cgctctaaac gaccagcaag ctcaatattt tttaacttgc
     3601 gttctcgcca ctttctatct ttgccattct tagaatagtc cttaaagact tgattttcag
     3661 tacctgtcat gttataattt tcttgcaaaa aaattttttt gagtatataa aaaagttcct
     3721 gcaattctcc taagtttatt attttaaatt ggacacttaa attataaact ttattttatt
     3781 aaattgcaag ggcttttttg ttacctaaaa acccagcaat atcaagggtt tgaggtgctt
     3841 taaaacaaga aaataaaaaa actcattatt tctatatgta tcaagataag aaaaaaccct
     3901 tgctacgcaa ttgggttttt aagggctttt cagccctctt tttcgtttca cgaaaaattc
     3961 acccctaaaa cctcaaattt tgactttcta aatccaaacg tggtataata attttaacgc
     4021 tagaagttct aggaaacgaa tagcacaacg caaaaaaaac agtagctgga actactgtct
     4081 ttcttttttg tcctcaaaaa gaactcaggt taatttttgt cgcgtttgtt tcgaacatac
     4141 cgaatcaacc aatcagcact tacctctgca gcaacgccaa ccacaaaagg tatcaaaaca
     4201 agttctagga aagtcttcac agcgctcacc tccaatctaa gttcgtaact tagcgaaaga
     4261 acgttgcgac ctagctatta taccatgtcc gcttacttta ttccatggtc taattgacaa
     4321 caagtaacca agggcggacg tcctttgtcc gtgtcggctc gaaacgctaa agcctttcgg
     4381 ctcgtcacgt cctagcgtac tttgcccttg cttattgtca attagctttc acggcataaa
     4441 tcgctcaaag gcctagccct ttttcaatca ctcgtttaac tacccttacg attggctgaa
     4501 tagctcttaa ctctgatata aaatttttta aggctttatc tggcataaac tctttcagtt
     4561 ttcctagcat tttgtcattt tgctgtctca aaactgagtt ttcacttcta agcgctctat
     4621 tttcgttcct aagacgctct atgctctctc ccttactttt ttctttagct cgttccaact
     4681 cgcttcaaac cgtttagagc gtctcagagg cactatccgc cttaattgct cattctctag
     4741 ctctttttga tgaacaaggt ttctgcttcg gtatatcagc cctttaaatt cttcaaactg
     4801 ctctttagtc aattccacat attctttacc gaacacgcct tttttagggg taatagccgc
     4861 tagttctttc tcagacatga tttttaggtc agctatttgt gtttttagtt tttctaattt
     4921 cagcccctcg cgctctaaac gctctatttt cgcttctaag ctcttcgaat aattttctaa
     4981 ggtatttata tatccctcag ctttagatag ctctgagagc ctctcagagg tctcagaatc
     5041 gccaggaccc aacgctgccc gactgctttc ctgatgcaaa aacgaggcta gtttaccgta
     5101 tctgtggggg gatggcttgt agatatgacg acaggaagag tttgtagaaa cgcaaaaagg
     5161 ccatccgtca ggatggcctt ctgcttaatt tgatgcctgg cagtttatgg cgggcgtcct
     5221 gcccgccacc ctccgggccg ttgcttcgca acgttcaaat ccgctcccgg cggatttgtc
     5281 ctactcagga gagcgttcac cgacaaacaa cagataaaac gaaaggccca gtctttcgac
     5341 tgagcctttc gttttatttg atgcctggca gttccctact ctcgcatggg gagaccccac
     5401 actaccatcg gcgctacggc gtttcacttc tgagttcggc atggggtcag gtgggaccac
     5461 cgcgctactg ccgccaggca aattctgttt tatcagaccg cttctgcgtt ctgatttaat
     5521 ctgtatcagg ctgaaaatct tctctcatcc gccaaaacag ctgctttcct gatgcaaaaa
     5581 cgaggctagt ttaccgtatc tgtgggggga tggcttgtag atatgacgac aggaagagtt
     5641 tgtagaaacg caaaaaggcc atccgtcagg atggccttct gcttaatttg atgcctggca
     5701 gtttatggcg ggcgtcctgc ccgccaccct ccgggccgtt gcttcgcaac gttcaaatcc
     5761 gctcccggcg gatttgtcct actcaggaga gcgttcaccg acaaacaaca gataaaacga
     5821 aaggcccagt ctttcgactg agcctttcgt tttatttgat gcctggcagt tccctactct
     5881 cgcatgggga gaccccacac taccatcggc gctacggcgt ttcacttctg agttcggcat
     5941 ggggtcaggt gggaccaccg cgctactgcc gccaggcaaa ttctgtttta tcagaccgct
     6001 tctgcgttct gatttaatct gtatcaggct gaaaatcttc tctcatccgc caaaacagcc
     6061 gagatgcgcc gcgtgcggct gctggagatg gcggacgcga tggatatgtt ctgccaaggg
     6121 ttggtttgcg cattcacagt tctccgcaag aattgattgg ctccaattct tggagtggtg
     6181 aataattccc ggcattcgcc attcaggctg cgcaactgtt gggaagggcg atcggtgcgg
     6241 gcctcttcgc tattacgcca gctggcgaaa gggggatgtg ctgcaaggcg attaagttgg
     6301 gtaacgccag ggttttccca gtcacgacgt tgtaaaacga cggccagtga attcgagctc
     6361 ggtacccggg gatcctctag agtcgacctg caggcatgca agcttggcgt aatcatggtc
     6421 atagctgttt cctgtgtgaa attgttatcc gctcacaatt ccacacaaca tacgagccgg
     6481 aagcataaag tgtaaagcct ggggtgccta atgagtgagc taactcacat taattgcgtt
     6541 gcgctcactg cccgctttcc agtcgggaaa cctgtcgtgc cagctgcatt aatgaatcgg
     6601 ccaacgcgcg gggagaggcg gtttgcgtat tggagcttgt tgtaactgaa aaaggaaaat
     6661 tattgtgcca ggcagttgaa agtcagcacc ttttaacgag tgctgaaatg acggctaaat
     6721 gggaaacgta ttt
//
