Features (pLannotate 1.2.2; 18 found; start..end, strand, type, name):
      1..54      -  CDS            lacI (fragment): lac repressor; lacI; The lac repressor binds to the lac operator to inhibit transcription in E. coli. This inhibition can be relieved by adding lactose or isopropyl-β-D-thiogalactopyranoside (IPTG).
    237..825     -  rep_origin     ori: high-copy-number ColE1/pMB1/pBR322/pUC origin of replication
    997..1211    -  CDS            bla(M) (fragment): β-lactamase lacking the signal sequence; bla(M); allows cytosolic expression of β-lactamase
   1682..2443    +  CDS            spc: S9AD_ENTFL - Also known as aad9 From Enterococcus faecalis (Streptococcus faecalis).
   2705..3655    -  CDS            rep: REP_STRP2 - Protein inferred from homology: Swiss-Prot protein existence level 3. Produces a single-strand nick in a specific site of the plasmid, and this nick results in single-strand replication by rolling circle mechanism. From Streptococcus pneumoniae serotype 2 (strain D39 / NCTC 7466).
   4449..5039    -  CDS            pre (fragment): PRE_STRAG - Also known as mob. Experimental evidence at protein level: Swiss-Prot protein existence level 1. The interaction of the RSA site and the PRE protein may not only serves a function in plasmid maintenance, but may also contributes to the distribution of small antibiotic resistance plasmids among Gram- positive bacteria. From Streptococcus agalactiae.
   5146..5173    -  terminator     rrnB T2 terminator: transcription terminator T2 from the E. coli rrnB gene
   5265..5351    -  terminator     rrnB T1 terminator: Escherichia coli rrnB; transcription terminator T1 from the E. coli rrnB gene
   5353..5468    -  ncRNA          5S rRNA: Accession: RF00001 - 5S ribosomal RNA
   5644..5671    -  terminator     rrnB T2 terminator: transcription terminator T2 from the E. coli rrnB gene
   5763..5849    -  terminator     rrnB T1 terminator: Escherichia coli rrnB; transcription terminator T1 from the E. coli rrnB gene
   5851..5966    -  ncRNA          5S rRNA: Accession: RF00001 - 5S ribosomal RNA
   6186..6343    -  CDS            lacZα (fragment): LacZα fragment of β-galactosidase; lacZ fragment
   6340..6396    +  misc_feature   MCS: pUC18/19 multiple cloning site
   6433..6449    -  protein_bind   lac operator: The lac repressor binds to the lac operator to inhibit transcription in E. coli. This inhibition can be relieved by adding lactose or isopropyl-β-D-thiogalactopyranoside (IPTG). lac repressor encoded by lacI
   6457..6487    -  promoter       lac promoter: promoter for the E. coli lac operon
   6502..6523    -  protein_bind   CAP binding site: CAP binding activates transcription in the presence of cAMP. E. coli catabolite activator protein
   6536..6624    -  CDS            lacI (fragment): lac repressor; lacI; The lac repressor binds to the lac operator to inhibit transcription in E. coli. This inhibition can be relieved by adding lactose or isopropyl-β-D-thiogalactopyranoside (IPTG).
>Addgene plasmid #46882 | pDL278 | addgene full sequence | sequence record 369385 | Addgene NGS Result
CTGCATTAATGAATCGGCCAACGCGCGGGGAGAGGCGGTTTGCGTATTGGGCGCTCTTCCGCTTCCTCGC
TCACTGACTCGCTGCGCTCGGTCGTTCGGCTGCGGCGAGCGGTATCAGCTCACTCAAAGGCGGTAATACG
GTTATCCACAGAATCAGGGGATAACGCAGGAAAGAACATGTGAGCAAAAGGCCAGCAAAAGGCCAGGAAC
CGTAAAAAGGCCGCGTTGCTGGCGTTTTTCCATAGGCTCCGCCCCCCTGACGAGCATCACAAAAATCGAC
GCTCAAGTCAGAGGTGGCGAAACCCGACAGGACTATAAAGATACCAGGCGTTTCCCCCTGGAAGCTCCCT
CGTGCGCTCTCCTGTTCCGACCCTGCCGCTTACCGGATACCTGTCCGCCTTTCTCCCTTCGGGAAGCGTG
GCGCTTTCTCATAGCTCACGCTGTAGGTATCTCAGTTCGGTGTAGGTCGTTCGCTCCAAGCTGGGCTGTG
TGCACGAACCCCCCGTTCAGCCCGACCGCTGCGCCTTATCCGGTAACTATCGTCTTGAGTCCAACCCGGT
AAGACACGACTTATCGCCACTGGCAGCAGCCACTGGTAACAGGATTAGCAGAGCGAGGTATGTAGGCGGT
GCTACAGAGTTCTTGAAGTGGTGGCCTAACTACGGCTACACTAGAAGAACAGTATTTGGTATCTGCGCTC
TGCTGAAGCCAGTTACCTTCGGAAAAAGAGTTGGTAGCTCTTGATCCGGCAAACAAACCACCGCTGGTAG
CGGTGGTTTTTTTGTTTGCAAGCAGCAGATTACGCGCAGAAAAAAAGGATCTCAAGAAGATCCTTTGATC
TTTTCTACGGGGTCTGACGCTCAGTGGAACGAAAACTCACGTTAAGGGATTTTGGTCATGAGATTATCAA
AAAGGATCTTCACCTAGATCCTTTTAAATTAAAAATGAAGTTTTAAATCAATCTAAAGTATATATGAGTA
AACTTGGTCTGACAGTTACCAATGCTTAATCAGTGAGGCACCTATCTCAGCGATCTGTCTATTTCGTTCA
TCCATAGTTGCCTGACTCCCCGTCGTGTAGATAACTACGATACGGGAGGGCTTACCATCTGGCCCCAGTG
CTGCAATGATACCGCGAGACCCACGCTCACCGGCTCCAGATTTATCAGCAATAAACCAGCCAGCCGGAAG
GGCCGAGCGCAGAAGTGGTCCGATAAACCCAGCGAACCATTTGAGGTGATAGGTAAGATTATACCGAGGT
ATGAAAACGAGAATTGGACCTTTACAGAATTACTCTATGAAGCGCCATATTTAAAAAGCTACCAAGACGA
AGAGGATGAAGAGGATGAGGAGGCAGATTGCCTTGAATATATTGACAATACTGATAAGATAATATATCTT
TTATATAGAAGATTTTTCGTTCGTGAATACATGTTATAATAACTATAACTAATAACGTAACGTGACTGGC
AAGAGATATTTTTAAAACAATGAATAGGTTTACACTTACTTTAGTTTTATGGAAATGAAAGATCATATCA
TATATAATCTAGAATAAAATTAACTAAAATAATTATTATCTAGATAAAAAATTTAGAAGCCAATGAAATC
TATAAATAAACTAAATTAAGTTTATTTAATTAACAACTATGGATATAAAATAGGTACTAATCAAAATAGT
GAGGAGGATATATTTGAATACATACGAACAAATTAATAAAGTGAAAAAAATACTTCGGAAACATTTAAAA
AATAACCTTATTGGTACTTACATGTTTGGATCAGGAGTTGAGAGTGGACTAAAACCAAATAGTGATCTTG
ACTTTTTAGTCGTCGTATCTGAACCATTGACAGATCAAAGTAAAGAAATACTTATACAAAAAATTAGACC
TATTTCAAAAAAAATAGGAGATAAAAGCAACTTACGATATATTGAATTAACAATTATTATTCAGCAAGAA
ATGGTACCGTGGAATCATCCTCCCAAACAAGAATTTATTTATGGAGAATGGTTACAAGAGCTTTATGAAC
AAGGATACATTCCTCAGAAGGAATTAAATTCAGATTTAACCATAATGCTTTACCAAGCAAAACGAAAAAA
TAAAAGAATATACGGAAATTATGACTTAGAGGAATTACTACCTGATATTCCATTTTCTGATGTGAGAAGA
GCCATTATGGATTCGTCAGAGGAATTAATAGATAATTATCAGGATGATGAAACCAACTCTATATTAACTT
TATGCCGTATGATTTTAACTATGGACACGGGTAAAATCATACCAAAAGATATTGCGGGAAATGCAGTGGC
TGAATCTTCTCCATTAGAACATAGGGAGAGAATTTTGTTAGCAGTTCGTAGTTATCTTGGAGAGAATATT
GAATGGACTAATGAAAATGTAAATTTAACTATAAACTATTTAAATAACAGATTAAAAAAATTATAAAAAA
ATTGAAAAAATGGTGGAAACACTTTTTTCAATTTTTTTGTTTTATTATTTAATATTTGGGAAATATTCAT
TCTAATTGGTAATCAGATTTTAGAAAACAATAAACCCTTGCATAACTTTCTCGTCCATATCGGAAACTAC
TTTTTTATTCCCTTTTTTTCGACCGAGATTATTTTGCGATAAAATCCGATTAAGATACTGCCTACTAACT
CCCAATTCTTGAGCTAATTCTGATACTGTTTTACTCATCAGCTACCTCACAAAATAATTCTTTCTATCCC
AATTCCAAAAGGCAACAATTTCACGACCAGTACTTTCTGCAGATTCTTCTGCTCCGGTCTGAACAAGATT
CCCTTCTTCGACATCATCAAGAGCTAACTCCGCCTTGATTTTCTTGAACAACTTTCCAAAACCAATCTGC
CTTTTTCGGTGCAAACCATTCGTTAAATCTTCTGTTATCCGTTCTTTGACCATTTCAGAGAATAATGTCA
CATCTTCTGTATCTACATCAAAAGGCTTAACAGGATATTTAGCTGTTTCGATAATAGCTGACTTCAAGTT
TTTACGTTTATGAGCTTTGACGGTTCGAATATCAACTACAGGTGTATAATCCAATTTCATCGCCTTAGCC
CATAGTTTCGTCCATTCTTCTTGGCTAATGTAATTTGTATTATTTCCAGTAAAATAGCTAGATTTCACAA
ATAACAATACATGCAAATGAGGGTGATAATTCTCATGCTCAGTTGAATAAGTTACCTCAGTGGCTCGCAA
ATAGCCAATAACATTTTTATCGACTTTCTTGTATTTCATAAGACGATTAAAAGCTCGCCCTATTTCTGAA
ATTGATTTATTTAATTTTTCACCACTAATGTTCTTAATCGTCAAGGTCAAAAAGAGAAAGCGACCTTTTG
GATAGCGTTTCATTGCTTCATTTACCACTAATTCAGCTTGATAAGCATACTTCATTGACCGTCTCCAGTT
ACAAATTGGGCAGAGCTTATTTTTGCAAAAATAAGACTGATAGAGTTTTTTCGTGCCGTCTTGTTGTTCG
ATAAACTTCAACACTTCGGCACATTGATAGACCCGTTCAAACGAACGATATCCTAAACGCTCTAAACGAC
CAGCAAGCTCAATATTTTTTAACTTGCGTTCTCGCCACTTTCTATCTTTGCCATTCTTAGAATAGTCCTT
AAAGACTTGATTTTCAGTACCTGTCATGTTATAATTTTCTTGCAAAAAAATTTTTTTGAGTATATAAAAA
AGTTCCTGCAATTCTCCTAAGTTTATTATTTTAAATTGGACACTTAAATTATAAACTTTATTTTATTAAA
TTGCAAGGGCTTTTTTGTTACCTAAAAACCCAGCAATATCAAGGGTTTGAGGTGCTTTAAAAMAARAAAA
TAAMAAAAYTMATTAWYTYTATATRTATCAAGATAAGAAAAAACCCTTGCTACGCATGGGTTTTTAAGGG
CTTTTCAGCCCTCTTTTTCGTTTCACGAAAAATTCACCCCTAAAACCTCAAATTTTGACTTTCTAAATCC
AAACGTGGTATAATAATTTTAACGCTAGAAGTTCTAGGAAACGAATAGCACAACGCAAAAAAAACAGTAG
CTGGAACTACTGTCTTTCTTTTTTGTCCTCAAAAAGAACTCAGGTTAATTTTTGTCGCGTTTGTTTCGAA
CATACCGAATCAACCAATCAGCACTTACCTCTGCAGCAACGCCAACCACAAAAGGTATCAAAACAAGTTC
TAGGAAAGTCTTCACAGCGCTCACCTCCAATCTAAGTTCGTAACTTAGCGAAAGAACGTTGCGACCTAGC
TATTATACCATGTCCGCTTACTTTATTCCATGGTCTAATTGACAACAAGTAACCAAGGGCGGACGTCCTT
TGTCCGTGTCGGCTCGAAACGCTAAAGCCTTTCGGCTCGTCACGTCCTAGCGTACTTTGCCCTTGCTTAT
TGTCAATTAGCTTTCACGGCATAAATCGCTCAAAGGCCTAGCCCTTTTTCAATCACTCGTTTAACTACCC
TTACGATTGGCTGAATAGCTCTTAACTCTGATATAAAATTTTTTAAGGCTTTATCTGGCATAAACTCTTT
CAGTTTTCCTAGCATTTTGTCATTTTGCTGTCTCAAAACTGAGTTTTCACTTCTAAGCGCTCTATTTTCG
TTCCTAAGACGCTCTATGCTCTCTCCCTTACTTTTTTCTTTAGCTCGTTCCAAACTCGCTTCAAAACCGT
TTTTAGAGCGTCTCAGAGGCACTATCCGCCTTAATTGCTCATTCTCTAGCTCTTTTTGATGAACAAGGTT
TCTGCTTCGGTATATCAGCCCTTTAAATTCTTCAAACTGCTCTTTAGTCAATTCCACATATTCTTTACCG
AACACGCCTTTTTTAGGGGTAATAGCCGCTAGTTCTTTCTCAGACATGATTTTTAGGTCAGCTATTTGTG
TTTTTAGTTTTTCTAATTTCAGCCCCTCGCGCTCTAAACGCTCTATTTTCGCTTCTAAGCTCTTCGAATA
ATTTTCTAAGGTATTTATATATCCCTCAGCTTTAGATAGCTCTGAGAGCCTCTCAGAGGTCTCAGAATCC
CAACGCTGCCCGACTGCTTTCCTGATGCAAAAACGAGGCTAGTTTACCGTATCTGTGGGGGGATGGCTTG
TAGATATGACGACAGGAAGAGTTTGTAGAAACGCAAAAAGGCCATCCGTCAGGATGGCCTTCTGCTTAAT
TTGATGCCTGGCAGTTTATGGCGGGCGTCCTGCCCGCCACCCTCCGGGCCGTTGCTTCGCAACGTTCAAA
TCCGCTCCCGGCGGATTTGTCCTACTCAGGAGAGCGTTCACCGACAAACAACAGATAAAACGAAAGGCCC
AGTCTTTCGACTGAGCCTTTCGTTTTATTTGATGCCTGGCAGTTCCCTACTCTCGCATGGGGAGACCCCA
CACTACCATCGGCGCTACGGCGTTTCACTTCTGAGTTCGGCATGGGGTCAGGTGGGACCACCGCGCTACT
GCCGCCAGGCAAATTCTGTTTTATCAGACCGCTTCTGCGTTCTGATTTAATCTGTATCAGGCTGAAAATC
TTCTCTCATCCGCCAAAACAGCTGCTTTCCTGATGCAAAAACGAGGCTAGTTTACCGTATCTGTGGGGGG
ATGGCTTGTAGATATGACGACAGGAAGAGTTTGTAGAAACGCAAAAAGGCCATCCGTCAGGATGGCCTTC
TGCTTAATTTGATGCCTGGCAGTTTATGGCGGGCGTCCTGCCCGCCACCCTCCGGGCCGTTGCTTCGCAA
CGTTCAAATCCGCTCCCGGCGGATTTGTCCTACTCAGGAGAGCGTTCACCGACAAACAACAGATAAAACG
AAAGGCCCAGTCTTTCGACTGAGCCTTTCGTTTTATTTGATGCCTGGCAGTTCCCTACTCTCGCATGGGG
AGACCCCACACTACCATCGGCGCTACGGCGTTTCACTTCTGAGTTCGGCATGGGGTCAGGTGGGACCACC
GCGCTACTGCCGCCAGGCAAATTCTGTTTTATCAGACCGCTTCTGCGTTCTGATTTAATCTGTATCAGGC
TGAAAATCTTCTCTCATCCGCCAAAACAGCCGAGATGCGCCGCGTGCGGCTGCTGGAGATGGCGGACGCG
ATGGATATGTTCTGCCAAGGGTTGGTTTGCGCATTCACAGTTCTCCGCAAGAATTGATTGGCTCCAATTC
TTGGAGTGGTGAATAATTCCCGGCATTCGCCATTCAGGCTGCGCAACTGTTGGGAAGGGCGATCGGTGCG
GGCCTCTTCGCTATTACGCCAGCTGGCGAAAGGGGGATGTGCTGCAAGGCGATTAAGTTGGGTAACGCCA
GGGTTTTCCCAGTCACGACGTTGTAAAACGACGGCCAGTGAATTCGAGCTCGGTACCCGGGGATCCTCTA
GAGTCGACCTGCAGGCATGCAAGCTTGGCGTAATCATGGTCATAGCTGTTTCCTGTGTGAAATTGTTATC
CGCTCACAATTCCACACAACATACGAGCCGGAAGCATAAAGTGTAAAGCCTGGGGTGCCTAATGAGTGAG
CTAACTCACATTAATTGCGTTGCGCTCACTGCCCGCTTTCCAGTCGGGAAACCTGTCGTGCCAGCTGCAT
TAATGAATCGGCCAACGCGCGGGGAGAGGCGGTTTGCGTATTGGAGCTTGTTGTAACTGAAAAAGGAAAA
TTATTGTGCCAGGCAGTTGAAAGTCAGCACCTTTTAACGAGTGCTGAAATGACGGCTAAATGGGAAACGT
ATTT
