>Addgene plasmid #46882 | pDL278 | addgene partial sequence | sequence record 68724 | M13_pUC_rev
ATGACCATGATTACGCCAAGCTTGCATGCCTGCAGGTCGACTCTAGAGGATCCCCGGGTACCGAGCTCGA
ATTCACTGGCCGTCGTTTTACAACGTCGTGACTGGGAAAACCCTGGCGTTACCCAACTTAATCGCCTTGC
AGCACATCCCCCTTTCGCCAGCTGGCGTAATAGCGAAGAGGCCCGCACCGATCGCCCTTCCCAACAGTTG
CGCAGCCTGAATGGCGAATGCCGGGAATTATTCACCACTCCAAGAATTGGAGCCAATCAATTCTTGCGGA
GAACTGTGAATGCGCAAACCAACCCTTGGCAGAACATATCCATCGCGTCCGCCATCTCCAGCAGCCGCAC
GCGGCGCATCTCGGCTGTTTTGGCGGATGAGAGAAGATTTTCAGCCTGATACAGATTAAATCAGAACGCA
GAAGCGGTCTGATAAAACAGAATTTGCCTGGCGGCAGTAGCGCGGTGGTCCCACCTGACCCCATGCCGAA
CTCAGAAGTGAAACGCCGTAGCGCCGATGGTAGTGTGGGGTCTCCCCATGCGAGAGTAGGGAACTGCCAG
GCATCAAATAAAACGAAAGGCTCAGTCGAAAGACTGGGCCTTTCGTTTTATCTGTTGTTTGTCGGTGAAC
GCTCTCCTGAGTAGGACAAATCCGCCGGGAGCGGATTTGAACGTTGCGAAGCAACGGCCCGGAGGGTGGC
GGGCAGGACGCCCGCCATAAACTGCCAGGCATCAAATTAAGCAGAAGGCCATCCTGACGGATGGCCTTTT
TGCGTTTCTACAAACTCTTCCTGTCGTCATATCTACAAGCCATCCCCCCACAGATACGGTAAACTAGCCT
CGTTTTTGCATCAGGAAAGCAGCTGTTTTGGCGGATGAGAGAAGATTTTCAGCCTGATACAGATTAAATC
AGAACGCAGAAGCGGTCTGATAAAACAGAATTTGCCTGGCGGCAGTAGCGCGGTGGTCCCACCTGACC
