>Addgene plasmid #46882 | pDL278 | addgene partial sequence | sequence record 69339 | Rep1-F1 5'-aatggtttgcaccgaaaaag-3'
TTTGGAAAGTTGTTCAAGAAAATCAAGGCGGAGTTAGCTCTTGATGATGTCGAAGAAGGGAATCTTGTTC
AGACCGGAGCAGAAGAATCTGCAGAAAGTACTGGTCGTGAAATTGTTGCCTTTTGGAATTGGGATAGAAA
GAATTATTTTGTGAGGTAGCTGATGAGTAAAACAGTATCAGAATTAGCTCAAGAATTGGGAGTTAGTAGG
CAGTATCTTAATCGGATTTTATCGCAAAATAATCTCGGTCGAAAAAAAGGGAATAAAAAAGTAGTTTCCG
ATATGGACGAGAAAGTTATGCAAGGGTTTATTGTTTTCTAAAATCTGATTACCAATTAGAATGAATATTT
CCCAAATATTAAATAATAAAACAAAAAAATTGAAAAAAGTGTTTCCACCATTTTTTCAATTTTTTTATAA
TTTTTTTAATCTGTTATTTAAATAGTTTATAGTTAAATTTACATTTTCATTAGTCCATTCAATATTCTCT
CCAAGATAACTACGAACTGCTAACAAAATTCTCTCCCTATGTTCTAATGGAGAAGATTCAGCCACTGCAT
TTCCCGCAATATCTTTTGGTATGATTTTACCCGTGTCCATAGTTAAAATCATACGGCATAAAGTTAATAT
AGAGTTGGTTTCATCATCCTGATAATTATCTATTAATTCCTCTGACGAATCCATAATGGCTCTTCTCACA
TCAGAAAATGGAATATCAGGTAGTAATTCCTCTAAGTCATAATTTCCGTATATTCTTTTATTTTTTCGTT
TTGCTTGGTAAAGCATTATGGTTAAATCTGAATTTAATTCCTTCTGAGGAATGTATCCTTGTTCATAAAG
CTCTTGTAACCATTCTCCATAAATAAATTCTTGTTTGGGAGGATGATTCCACGGTACCATTTCTTGCTGA
ATAATAATTGTTAATTCAATATATCGTAAGTTGCTTTTATCTCCTATTTTTTTTGAAATAGGTCTAATTT
TTTGTATAAGTATTTCTTTACTTTGATCTGTCAATGGTTCA
