>Addgene plasmid #46882 | pDL278 | addgene partial sequence | sequence record 69342 | pBR322ori-3 5'-tttgtttgcaagcagcagat-3'
GGATCTCAAGAAGATCCTTTGATCTTTTCTACGGGGTCTGACGCTCAGTGGAACGAAAACTCACGTTAAG
GGATTTTGGTCATGAGATTATCAAAAAGGATCTTCACCTAGATCCTTTTAAATTAAAAATGAAGTTTTAA
ATCAATCTAAAGTATATATGAGTAAACTTGGTCTGACAGTTACCAATGCTTAATCAGTGAGGCACCTATC
TCAGCGATCTGTCTATTTCGTTCATCCATAGTTGCCTGACTCCCCGTCGTGTAGATAACTACGATACGGG
AGGGCTTACCATCTGGCCCCAGTGCTGCAATGATACCGCGAGACCCACGCTCACCGGCTCCAGATTTATC
AGCAATAAACCAGCCAGCCGGAAGGGCCGAGCGCAGAAGTGGTCCGATAAACCCAGCGAACCATTTGAGG
TGATAGGTAAGATTATACCGAGGTATGAAAACGAGAATTGGACCTTTACAGAATTACTCTATGAAGCGCC
ATATTTAAAAAGCTACCAAGACGAAGAGGATGAAGAGGATGAGGAGGCAGATTGCCTTGAATATATTGAC
AATACTGATAAGATAATATATCTTTTATATAGAAGATTTTTCGTTCGTGAATACATGTTATAATAACTAT
AACTAATAACGTAACGTGACTGGCAAGAGATATTTTTAAAACAATGAATAGGTTTACACTTACTTTAGTT
TTATGGAAATGAAAGATCATATCATATATAATCTAGAATAAAATTAACTAAAATAATTATTATCTAGATA
AAAAATTTAGAAGCCAATGAAATCTATAAATAAACTAAATTAAGTTTATTTAATTAACAACTATGGATAT
AAAATAGGTACTAATCAAAATAGTGAGGAGGATATATTTGAATACATACGAACAAATTAATAAAGTGAAA
AAAATACTTCGGAAACATTTAAAAAATAACCTTATTGGTACTTACATGTTTGGATCAGGAGTTGAGAGTG
GACTAAAACCAAATAGTGATCTTGACTTTTTAGTCGTCGTATCTGAACCATTGACA
